>Addgene plasmid #72121 | Ntng2.b-Fc-His | depositor full sequence | sequence record 131307 | Full Sequence
GTCGAGGTCTCGACGGTATCGATTGACATTGATTATTGACTAGCTAGTTATTAATAGTAATCAATTACGG
GGTCATTAGTTCATAGCCCATATATGGAGTTCCGCGTTACATAACTTACGGTAAATGGCCCGCCTGGCTG
ACCGCCCAACGACCCCCGCCCATTGACGTCAATAATGACGTATGTTCCCATAGTAACGCCAATAGGGACT
TTCCATTGACGTCAATGGGTGGAGTATTTACGGTAAACTGCCCACTTGGCAGTACATCAAGTGTATCATA
TGCCAAGTCCGCCCCCTATTGACGTCAATGACGGTAAATGGCCCGCCTGGCATTATGCCCAGTACATGAC
CTTACGGGACTTTCCTACTTGGCAGTACATCTACGTATTAGTCATCGCTATTACCATGGTGATGCGGTTT
TGGCAGTACACCAATGGGCGTGGATAGCGGTTTGACTCACGGGGATTTCCAAGTCTCCACCCCATTGACG
TCAATGGGAGTTTGTTTTGGCACCAAAATCAACGGGACTTTCCAAAATGTCGTAATAACCCCGCCCCGTT
GACGCAAATGGGCGGTAGGCGTGTACGGTGGGAGGTCTATATAAGCAGAGCTCGTTTAGTGAACCGTCAG
ATCGCCTGGAGACGCCATCCACGCTGTTTTGACCTCCATAGAAGACACCGGGACCGATCCAGCCTCCGCG
GCCGGGAACGGTGCATTGGAACGCGGATTCCCCGTGCCAAGAGTGACGTAAGTACCGCCTATAGACTCTA
TAGGCACACCCCTTTGGCTCTTATGCATGCTATACTGTTTTTGGCTTGGGGCCTATACACCCCCGCTTCC
ATATGCTATAGGTGATGGTATAGCTTAGCCTATAGGTGTGGGTTATTGACCATTATTGACCACTCCCCTA
TTGGTGACGATACTTTCCATTACTAATCCATAACATGGCTCTTTGCCACAACTATCTCTATTGGCTATAT
GCCAATACTCTGTCCTTCAGAGACTGACACGGACTCTGTATTTTTACAGGATGGGGTCCCATTTATTATT
TACAAATTCACATATACAACAACGCCGTCCCCCGTGCCCGCAGTTTTTATTAAACATAGCGTGGGATCTC
CACGCGAATCTCGGGTACGTGTTCCGGACATGGGCTCTTCTCCGGTAGCGGCGGAGCTTCCACATCCGAG
CCCTGGTCCCATGCCTCCAGCGGCTCATGGTCGCTCGGCAGCTCCTTGCTCCTAACAGTGGAGGCCAGAC
TTAGGCACAGCACAATGCCCACCACCACCAGTGTGCCGCACAAGGCCGTGGCGGTAGGGTATGTGTCTGA
AAATGAGCTCGGAGATTGGGCTCGCACCGCTGACGCAGATGGAAGACTTAAGGCAGCGGCAGAAGAAGAT
GCAGGCAGCTGAGTTGTTGTATTCTGATAAGAGTCAGAGGTAACTCCCGTTGCGGTGCTGTTAACGGTGG
AGGGCAGTGTAGTCTGAGCAGTACTCGTTGCTGCCGCGCGCGCCACCAGACATAATAGCTGACAGACTAA
CAGACTGTTCCTTTCCATGGGTCTTTTCTGCAGAAGCTTGAATTCTCGAGGATCCGCGGCCAAACGCCAC
CATGCTGCGCCTGCTGGCTCTCTTCCTGCACTGCCTCCCGCTGGTCTCTGGGGACTATGACATCTGCAAA
TCCTGGGTGACCACAGATGAGGGCCCCACCTGGGAATTCTATGCCTGCCAGCCCAAGGTGATGCGCCTGA
AGGATTATGTCAAGGTCAAAGTGGAGCCCTCAGGCATCACGTGCGGAGACCCCCCTGAAAGGTTCTGTTC
CCATGAGAACCCCTACCTGTGCAGTAATGAGTGTGATGCCTCCAATCCCGACCTGGCCCACCCGCCCCGG
CTTATGTTTGACAGGGAAGATGAGGGACTGGCTACCTACTGGCAAAGCGTCACGTGGAGTCGCTACCCCA
GTCCACTAGAGGCCAACATCACCCTCTCATGGAACAAGAGCGTGGAGTTGACAGACGACGTGGTGGTGAC
TTTTGAGTATGGCCGGCCCACGGTCATGGTCCTCGAGAAGTCCCTGGACAATGGCCGCACCTGGCAGCCC
TACCAGTTCTATGCAGAGGACTGCATGGAGGCCTTCGGCATGTCTGCCCGACGTGCCCGAGACATGTCAC
CCTCCAGCGCCCACCGGGTGCTCTGCACCGAGGAGTACTCACGCTGGGCAGGGTCCAAGAAAGAGAAGCA
TGTGCGCTTTGAGGTAAGGGACCGCTTTGCCATCTTTGCCGGCCCTGACCTGCGTAACATGGACAACCTG
TACACGAGGATGGAGAGCGCCAAGGGCCTCAAGGAGTTCTTCACCTTCACTGACCTGCGCATGCGCCTGC
TGCGTCCTGCGCTGGGTGGCACCTACGTGCAGCGAGAGAACCTCTACAAGTACTTCTATGCCATCTCCAA
TATCGAAGTCATTGGCAGGTGTAAGTGCAACCTGCATGCCAACCTGTGCACAGTGCGAGAGGGCAGCCTG
CAGTGTGAGTGTGAACACAACACCACGGGCCCCGACTGTGGCAGGTGCAAGAAGAACTTCCGCACACGCG
CCTGGCGAGCTGGCTCCTACCTGCCGCTGCCCCACGGCTCTCCCAATGCCTGTGCGGCCGCGGGCTCCGC
CTTTGGCAGTCAGACCAAGCCACCTACTATGGCCCCCCTTGGGGACAGCTCCTTCTGGCCCCAGGTGTCC
TCCAGTGCAGAAGCTGTAGCTATCTCTGTCGCTGTCCCTTCCCAAGCCAAGGACTCTACGCTTTTCGAGC
TCAAGCCCAGATCTCCTCAGGTGATACCCATTGAAGAATTTCAAGACTGCGAGTGCTACGGCCACTCCAA
CCGTTGCAGCTACATTGACTTCCTGAACGTGGTGACCTGCGTCAGCTGTAAACACAACACTCGAGGCCAA
CACTGTCAGCACTGCCGCCTGGGCTACTATCGCAATGGCTCCGCAGAGCTGGATGATGAGAACGTCTGCA
TTGAATGTAACTGTAACCAGATCGGCTCTGTGCACGATCGATGCAATGAGACAGGCTTCTGCGAGTGCAG
GGAGGGCGCAGTGGGGCCCAAGTGCGACGACTGCCTTCCTACACACTACACTAGTGACAAAACTCACACA
TGCCCACCGTGCCCAGCACCTGAACTCCTGGGGGGACCGTCAGTCTTCCTCTTCCCCCCAAAACCCAAGG
ACACCCTCATGATCTCCCGGACCCCTGAGGTCACATGCGTGGTGGTGGACGTGAGCCACGAAGACCCTGA
GGTCAAGTTCAACTGGTACGTGGACGGCGTGGAGGTGCATAATGCCAAGACAAAGCCGCGGGAGGAGCAG
TACAACAGCACGTACCGTGTGGTCAGCGTCCTCACCGTCCTGCACCAGGACTGGCTGAATGGCAAGGAGT
ACAAGTGCAAGGTCTCCAACAAAGCCCTCCCAGCCCCCATCGAGAAAACCATCTCCAAAGCCAAAGGGCA
GCCCCGAGAACCACAGGTGTATACCCTGCCCCCATCCCGGGATGAGCTGACCAAGAACCAGGTCAGCCTG
ACCTGCCTGGTCAAAGGCTTCTATCCCAGCGACATCGCCGTGGAGTGGGAGAGCAATGGGCAGCCGGAGA
ACAACTACAAGACCACGCCTCCCGTGCTGGACTCCGACGGCTCCTTCTTCCTCTACAGCAAGCTCACCGT
GGACAAGAGCAGGTGGCAGCAGGGGAACGTCTTCTCATGCTCCGTGATGCATGAGGCTCTGCACAACCAC
TACACGCAGAAGAGCCTCTCCCTGTCTCCGGGTAAAGGCGGCCATCATCACCATCACCATTAATCTAGAG
ATCTTATTAAAGCAGAACTTGTTTATTGCAGCTTATAATGGTTACAAATAAAGCAATAGCATCACAAATT
TCACAAATAAAGCATTTTTTTCACTGCATTCTAGTTGTGGTTTGTCCAAACTCATCAATGTATCTTATCA
TGTCTGGTCGACTCTAGCTAGACTCTTCCGCTTCCTCGCTCACTGACTCGCTGCGCTCGGTCGTTCGGCT
GCGGCGAGCGGTATCAGCTCACTCAAAGGCGGTAATACGGTTATCCACAGAATCAGGGGATAACGCAGGA
AAGAACATGTGAGCAAAAGGCCAGCAAAAGGCCAGGAACCGTAAAAAGGCCGCGTTGCTGGCGTTTTTCC
ATAGGCTCCGCCCCCCTGACGAGCATCACAAAAATCGACGCTCAAGTCAGAGGTGGCGAAACCCGACAGG
ACTATAAAGATACCAGGCGTTTCCCCCTGGAAGCTCCCTCGTGCGCTCTCCTGTTCCGACCCTGCCGCTT
ACCGGATACCTGTCCGCCTTTCTCCCTTCGGGAAGCGTGGCGCTTTCTCATAGCTCACGCTGTAGGTATC
TCAGTTCGGTGTAGGTCGTTCGCTCCAAGCTGGGCTGTGTGCACGAACCCCCCGTTCAGCCCGACCGCTG
CGCCTTATCCGGTAACTATCGTCTTGAGTCCAACCCGGTAAGACACGACTTATCGCCACTGGCAGCAGCC
ACTGGTAACAGGATTAGCAGAGCGAGGTATGTAGGCGGTGCTACAGAGTTCTTGAAGTGGTGGCCTAACT
ACGGCTACACTAGAAGAACAGTATTTGGTATCTGCGCTCTGCTGAAGCCAGTTACCTTCGGAAAAAGAGT
TGGTAGCTCTTGATCCGGCAAACAAACCACCGCTGGTAGCGGTGGTTTTTTTGTTTGCAAGCAGCAGATT
ACGCGCAGAAAAAAAGGATCTCAAGAAGATCCTTTGATCTTTTCTACGGGGTCTGACGCTCAGTGGAACG
AAAACTCACGTTAAGGGATTTTGGTCATGAGATTATCAAAAAGGATCTTCACCTAGATCCTTTTAAATTA
AAAATGAAGTTTTAAATCAATCTAAAGTATATATGAGTAAACTTGGTCTGACAGTTACCAATGCTTAATC
AGTGAGGCACCTATCTCAGCGATCTGTCTATTTCGTTCATCCATAGTTGCCTGACTCCCCGTCGTGTAGA
TAACTACGATACGGGAGGGCTTACCATCTGGCCCCAGTGCTGCAATGATACCGCGAGACCCACGCTCACC
GGCTCCAGATTTATCAGCAATAAACCAGCCAGCCGGAAGGGCCGAGCGCAGAAGTGGTCCTGCAACTTTA
TCCGCCTCCATCCAGTCTATTAATTGTTGCCGGGAAGCTAGAGTAAGTAGTTCGCCAGTTAATAGTTTGC
GCAACGTTGTTGCCATTGCTACAGGCATCGTGGTGTCACGCTCGTCGTTTGGTATGGCTTCATTCAGCTC
CGGTTCCCAACGATCAAGGCGAGTTACATGATCCCCCATGTTGTGCAAAAAAGCGGTTAGCTCCTTCGGT
CCTCCGATCGTTGTCAGAAGTAAGTTGGCCGCAGTGTTATCACTCATGGTTATGGCAGCACTGCATAATT
CTCTTACTGTCATGCCATCCGTAAGATGCTTTTCTGTGACTGGTGAGTACTCAACCAAGTCATTCTGAGA
ATAGTGTATGCGGCGACCGAGTTGCTCTTGCCCGGCGTCAATACGGGATAATACCGCGCCACATAGCAGA
ACTTTAAAAGTGCTCATCATTGGAAAACGTTCTTCGGGGCGAAAACTCTCAAGGATCTTACCGCTGTTGA
GATCCAGTTCGATGTAACCCACTCGTGCACCCAACTGATCTTCAGCATCTTTTACTTTCACCAGCGTTTC
TGGGTGAGCAAAAACAGGAAGGCAAAATGCCGCAAAAAAGGGAATAAGGGCGACACGGAAATGTTGAATA
CTCATACTCTTCCTTTTTCAATATTATTGAAGCATTTATCAGGGTTATTGTCTCATGAGCGGATACATAT
TTGAATGTATTTAGAAAAATAAACAAATAGGGGTTCCGCGCACATTTCCCCGAAAAGTGCCACCTGACGT
CTAAGAAACCATTATTATCATGACATTAACCTATAAAAATAGGCGTATCACGAGGCCCTTTCGTCTCGCG
CGTTTCGGTGATGACGGTGAAAACCTCTGACACATGCAGCTCCCGGAGGAATGTGTGTCAGTTAGGGTGT
GGAAAGTCCCCAGGCTCCCCAGGCAGGCAGAAGTATGCAAAGCATGCATCTCAATTAGTCAGCAACCAGG
TGTGGAAAGTCCCCAGGCTCCCCAGCAGGCAGAAGTATGCAAAGCATGCATCTCAATTAGTCAGCAACCA
TAGTCCCGCCCCTAACTCCGCCCATCCCGCCCCTAACTCCGCCCAGTTCCGCCCATTCTCCGCCCCATGG
CTGACTAATTTTTTTTATTTATGCAGAGGCCGAGGCCGCCTCTGCCTCTGAGCTATTCCAGAAGTAGTGA
GGAGGCTTTTTTGGAGGCCTAGGCTTTTGCAAAAAGCTCCCGGGAGCTTGTATATCCATTTTCGTCCCGG
AGACGGTCACAGCTTGTCTGTAAGCGGATGCCGGGAGCAGACAAGCCCGTCAGGGCGCGTCAGCGGGTGT
TGGCGGGTGTCGGGGCTGGCTTAACTATGCGGCATCAGAGCAGATTGTACTGAGAGTGCACCATATGCGG
TGTGAAATACCGCACAGATGCGTAAGGAGAAAATACCGCATCAGGAAATTGTAAGCGTTAATATTTTGTT
AAAATTCGCGTTAAATTTTTGTTAAATCAGCTCATTTTTTAACCAATAGGCCGAAATCGGCAAAATCCCT
TATAAATCAAAAGAATAGACCGAGATAGGGT
[37 nt withheld, positions 6752-6788]
AAAGAACGTGGACTCCAACGTCAAAGG
[49 nt withheld, positions 6816-6864]
T
[91 nt withheld, positions 6866-6956]
G
[124 nt withheld, positions 6958-7081]
CCATTCGCCATTCAGGCTGCGCAACTGTTGGGAAGGGCGATCGGTGCGGGCCTCTTCGCTATTACGCCAG
CTGGCGAAAGGGGGATGTGCTGCAAGGCGATTAAGTTGGGTAACGCCAGGGTTTTCCCAGTCACGACGTT
GTAAAACGACGGCCAGTGAATT
Features (pLannotate 1.2.2; 14 found; start..end, strand, type, name):
     25..408     +  enhancer       CMV enhancer: human cytomegalovirus immediate early enhancer
    410..609     +  promoter       CMV promoter: human cytomegalovirus (CMV) immediate early promoter
    748..1573    +  intron         CMV intron A: human cytomegalovirus intron A (Chapman et al., 1991)
   1612..3129    +  CDS            Ntng2 (fragment): NTNG2_MOUSE - Also known as Lmnt2. Experimental evidence at protein level: Swiss-Prot protein existence level 1. Involved in controlling patterning and neuronal circuit formation at the laminar, cellular, subcellular and synaptic levels. Promotes neurite outgrowth of both axons and dendrites. From Mus musculus (Mouse).
   3136..3816    +  CDS            IGHG1 (fragment): IGHG1_HUMAN - Experimental evidence at protein level: Swiss-Prot protein existence level 1. Constant region of immunoglobulin heavy chains. Immunoglobulins, also known as antibodies, are membrane-bound or secreted glycoproteins produced by B lymphocytes. In the recognition phase of humoral immunity, the membrane-bound immunoglobulins serve as receptors which, upon binding of a specific antigen, trigger the clonal expansion and differentiation of B lymphocytes into immunoglobulins- secreting plasma cells. Secreted immunoglobulins mediate the effector phase of humoral immunity, which results in
   3866..3987    +  polyA_signal   SV40 poly(A) signal: SV40 polyadenylation signal
   4196..4784    -  rep_origin     ori: high-copy-number ColE1/pMB1/pBR322/pUC origin of replication
   4955..5815    -  CDS            AmpR: β-lactamase; bla; confers resistance to ampicillin, carbenicillin, and related antibiotics
   5816..5920    -  promoter       AmpR promoter: bla
   6015..6050    +  CDS            rop (fragment): Rop protein, which maintains plasmids at low copy number; rop
   6073..6403    +  promoter       SV40 promoter: SV40 enhancer and early promoter
   6526..6625    +  misc_feature   bom (fragment): basis of mobility region from pBR322
   6653..7081    -  rep_origin     f1 ori (sequence partly withheld): f1 bacteriophage origin of replication; arrow indicates direction of (+) strand synthesis
   7085..7242    -  CDS            lacZα (fragment): LacZα fragment of β-galactosidase; lacZ fragment
