[The description below was written by a language model from this plasmid's Addgene catalogue record and pLannotate feature annotations shown in this document.]
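Description:
Ntng2.b-Fc-His is a 7.2 kb mammalian expression plasmid built on the pCMVi-SV40ori backbone and designed to produce a soluble, secreted form of a mouse cell-surface protein. It is maintained in E. coli through a high-copy ColE1/pUC-type origin and selected with ampicillin via the β-lactamase gene. The backbone also carries an f1 phage origin and short remnants of rop, bom and lacZα, which appear to be leftovers from parental vectors. An SV40 enhancer/early promoter region is annotated as well. In line with the backbone name, it probably supplies the SV40 origin, which allows episomal amplification in cells expressing large T antigen, although the record does not say so explicitly.

Expression is driven by the human CMV immediate-early enhancer and promoter, followed by CMV intron A, an element commonly included to boost transcript processing and expression. Downstream lies a 1,518 bp fragment of mouse Ntng2 (Netrin G2, isoform b) encoding the extracellular region, truncated just upstream of the propeptide cleavage and GPI-attachment site so that the product is not anchored to the membrane. This fragment is fused at its C terminus to the Fc region of human IgG1 and a 6x histidine tag supplied by the backbone, and the transcript ends at an SV40 polyadenylation signal. The Fc portion generally dimerises the fusion and allows capture or detection with Fc-binding reagents, while the His tag permits metal-affinity purification. The associated publication describes an extracellular biochemical screen for receptor–ligand interactions underlying neuronal subtype recognition in the retina, which fits use of this protein as a soluble binding reagent.
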