Addgene plasmid #72121: Ntng2.b-Fc-His
Purpose: Expresses the extracellular region of the Netrin G2, isoform b protein (truncated immediately upstream of propeptide cleavage and GPI-attachement site), C-terminally fused to the Fc region of human IgG1 + 6X histidine tag.
Depositing lab: Woj Wojtowicz. Depositing organization: University of California, Berkeley. Publication: An extracellular biochemical screen reveals that FLRTs and Unc5s mediate neuronal subtype recognition in the retina. Visser JJ, Cheng Y, Perry SC, Chastain AB, Parsa B, Masri SS, Ray TA, Kay JN, Wojtowicz WM. Elife. 2015 Dec 3;4. pii: e08149. doi: 10.7554/eLife.08149. PubMed 26633812.
Backbone
  Vector backbone: pCMVi-SV40ori
  Vector type: Mammalian Expression
Growth in bacteria
  Bacterial resistance: Ampicillin, 100 μg/mL
  Growth temperature: 37°C
  Growth strain: DH5alpha
  Copy number: High Copy
Gene/Insert
  Gene/Insert name: Ntng2.b (alt names: Netrin G2, isoform b; Lmnt2; NCBI gene ID 171171; Reference sequence NM_133501.1)
  Species: M. musculus (mouse)
  Insert size (bp): 1518
  Entrez Gene: Ntng2 (a.k.a. 2610016D08Rik, Lmnt2)
  Promoter: CMV
  Tag / fusion protein: Fc-His (C terminal on backbone)
  Cloning method: Restriction Enzyme; 5′ cloning site PmeI (destroyed during cloning); 3′ cloning site SpeI (not destroyed)
  Sequencing primers: 5′ GTCAGAGGTAACTCCCGTTGC; 3′ ATCATGAGGGTGTCCTTG
Terms and licenses: Academic/Nonprofit Terms; Industry Terms: Not Available to Industry
How to cite: Ntng2.b-Fc-His was a gift from Woj Wojtowicz (Addgene plasmid # 72121 ; http://n2t.net/addgene:72121 ; RRID:Addgene_72121)
