>Addgene plasmid #72121 | Ntng2.b-Fc-His | addgene partial sequence | sequence record 139029 | pMRB101-F 5'-aagatgcaggcagctgagtt-3'
ACGGTGGAGGGCAGTGTAGTCTGAGCAGTACTCGTTGCTGCCGCGCGCGCCACCAGACATAATAGCTGAC
AGACTAACAGACTGTTCCTTTCCATGGGTCTTTTCTGCAGAAGCTTGAATTCTCGAGGATCCGCGGCCAA
ACGCCACCATGCTGCGCCTGCTGGCTCTCTTCCTGCACTGCCTCCCGCTGGTCTCTGGGGACTATGACAT
CTGCAAATCCTGGGTGACCACAGATGAGGGCCCCACCTGGGAATTCTATGCCTGCCAGCCCAAGGTGATG
CGCCTGAAGGATTATGTCAAGGTCAAAGTGGAGCCCTCAGGCATCACGTGCGGAGACCCCCCTGAAAGGT
TCTGTTCCCATGAGAACCCCTACCTGTGCAGTAATGAGTGTGATGCCTCCAATCCCGACCTGGCCCACCC
GCCCCGGCTTATGTTTGACAGGGAAGATGAGGGACTGGCTACCTACTGGCAAAGCGTCACGTGGAGTCGC
TACCCCAGTCCACTAGAGGCCAACATCACCCTCTCATGGAACAAGAGCGTGGAGTTGACAGACGACGTGG
TGGTGACTTTTGAGTATGGCCGGCCCACGGTCATGGTCCTCGAGAAGTCCCTGGACAATGGCCGCACCTG
GCAGCCCTACCAGTTCTATGCAGAGGACTGCATGGAGGCCTTCGGCATGTCTGCCCGACGTGCCCGAGAC
ATGTCACCCTCCAGCGCCCACCGGGTGCTCTGCACCGAGGAGTACTCACGCTGGGCAGG
