>Addgene plasmid #72121 | Ntng2.b-Fc-His | addgene partial sequence | sequence record 139030 | SV40pA-R 5'-GAAATTTGTGATGCTATTGC-3'
ATAAGATCTCTAGATTAATGGTGATGGTGATGATGGCCGCCTTTACCCGGAGACAGGGAGAGGCTCTTCT
GCGTGTAGTGGTTGTGCAGAGCCTCATGCATCACGGAGCATGAGAAGACGTTCCCCTGCTGCCACCTGCT
CTTGTCCACGGTGAGCTTGCTGTAGAGGAAGAAGGAGCCGTCGGAGTCCAGCACGGGAGGCGTGGTCTTG
TAGTTGTTCTCCGGCTGCCCATTGCTCTCCCACTCCACGGCGATGTCGCTGGGATAGAAGCCTTTGACCA
GGCAGGTCAGGCTGACCTGGTTCTTGGTCAGCTCATCCCGGGATGGGGGCAGGGTATACACCTGTGGTTC
TCGGGGCTGCCCTTTGGCTTTGGAGATGGTTTTCTCGATGGGGGCTGGGAGGGCTTTGTTGGAGACCTTG
CACTTGTACTCCTTGCCATTCAGCCAGTCCTGGTGCAGGACGGTGAGGACGCTGACCACACGGTACGTGC
TGTTGTACTGCTCCTCCCGCGGCTTTGTCTTGGCATTATGCACCTCCACGCCGTCCACGTACCAGTTGAA
CTTGACCTCAGGGTCTTCGTGGCTCACGTCCACCACCACGCATGTGACCTCAGGGGTCCGGGAGATCATG
AGGGTGTCCTTGGGTTTTGGGGGGAAGAGGAAGACTGACGGTCCCCCCAGGAGTTCAGGTGCTGGGCACG
GTGGGCATGTGTGAGTTTTGTCACTAGTGTAGTGTGTAGGAAGGCAGTCGTCGCACTTGGGCCCCACTGC
GCCCTCCCTGCACTCGCAGAAGCCTGTCTCATTGCATCGATCGTGCACAGAGCCGATCTGGTTACAGTTA
CATTCAATGCAGACGTTCTCATCATCCAGCTCTGCGGA
